>Addgene plasmid #193616 | pLX317 TFAP4 | addgene full sequence | sequence record 379948 | Addgene NGS Result
GGCTCCGGTGCCCGTCAGTGGGCAGAGCGCACATCGCCCACAGTCCCCGAGAAGTTGGGGGGAGGGGTCG
GCAATTGAACCGGTGCCTAGAGAAGGTGGCGCGGGGTAAACTGGGAAAGTGATGTCGTGTACTGGCTCCG
CCTTTTTCCCGAGGGTGGGGGAGAACCGTATATAAGTGCAGTAGTCGCCGTGAACGTTCTTTTTCGCAAC
GGGTTTGCCGCCAGAACACAGGTAAGTGCCGTGTGTGGTTCCCGCGGGCCTGGCCTCTTTACGGGTTATG
GCCCTTGCGTGCCTTGAATTACTTCCACCTGGCTGCAGTACGTGATTCTTGATCCCGAGCTTCGGGTTGG
AAGTGGGTGGGAGAGTTCGAGGCCTTGCGCTTAAGGAGCCCCTTCGCCTCGTGCTTGAGTTGAGGCCTGG
CCTGGGCGCTGGGGCCGCCGCGTGCGAATCTGGTGGCACCTTCGCGCCTGTCTCGCTGCTTTCGATAAGT
CTCTAGCCATTTAAAATTTTTGATGACCTGCTGCGACGCTTTTTTTCTGGCAAGATAGTCTTGTAAATGC
GGGCCAAGATCTGCACACTGGTATTTCGGTTTTTGGGGCCGCGGGCGGCGACGGGGCCCGTGCGTCCCAG
CGCACATGTTCGGCGAGGCGGGGCCTGCGAGCGCGGCCACCGAGAATCGGACGGGGGTAGTCTCAAGCTG
GCCGGCCTGCTCTGGTGCCTGGCCTCGCGCCGCCGTGTATCGCCCCGCCCTGGGCGGCAAGGCTGGCCCG
GTCGGCACCAGTTGCGTGAGCGGAAAGATGGCCGCTTCCCGGCCCTGCTGCAGGGAGCTCAAAATGGAGG
ACGCGGCGCTCGGGAGAGCGGGCGGGTGAGTCACCCACACAAAGGAAAAGGGCCTTTCCGTCCTCAGCCG
TCGCTTCATGTGACTCCACGGAGTACCGGGCGCCGTCCAGGCACCTCGATTAGTTCTCGAGCTTTTGGAG
TACGTCGTCTTTAGGTTGGGGGGAGGGGTTTTATGCGATGGAGTTTCCCCACACTGAGTGGGTGGAGACT
GAAGTTAGGCCAGCTTGGCACTTGATGTAATTCTCCTTGGAATTTGCCCTTTTTGAGTTTGGATCTTGGT
TCATTCTCAAGCCTCAGACAGTGGTTCAAAGTTTTTTTCTTCCATTTCAGGTGTCGTGAGGCTAGCATCG
ATTGATCAACAAGTTTGTACAAAAAAGTTGGCATGGAGTATTTCATGGTGCCCACTCAGAAGGTGCCCTC
TTTGCAACATTTCAGGAAAACAGAGAAAGAAGTGATAGGAGGGCTCTGTAGCCTTGCCAACATTCCACTA
ACCCCCGAGACTCAGCGGGACCAGGAGCGGCGGATTCGGCGGGAGATCGCCAACAGCAACGAGCGGAGAC
GCATGCAGAGCATCAACGCGGGATTCCAGTCCCTCAAGACCCTCATCCCCCACACAGACGGAGAGAAGCT
CAGCAAGGCAGCCATTCTCCAGCAGACAGCCGAGTACATCTTCTCCCTGGAGCAGGAGAAGACCAGGCTC
TTGCAGCAGAACACACAGCTCAAGCGCTTCATCCAGGAGCTGAGCGGCTCGTCCCCCAAGCGACGGCGGG
CAGAGGACAAGGACGAAGGCATAGGCTCCCCGGACATCTGGGAGGACGAGAAGGCGGAGGACCTGCGGCG
GGAGATGATTGAGCTGCGGCAGCAGCTGGACAAGGAGCGCTCGGTGCGCATGATGCTGGAGGAGCAGGTG
CGCTCGCTGGAGGCCCACATGTACCCGGAAAAGCTCAAGGTGATTGCGCAGCAGGTGCAGCTGCAGCAGC
AGCAGGAACAGGTGAGGCTGCTGCACCAGGAGAAGCTGGAGCGGGAACAGCAGCAGCTGCGGACCCAGCT
TCTGCCCCCTCCGGCCCCCACCCACCACCCCACGGTGATCGTGCCAGCACCGCCTCCTCCTCCCTCCCAC
CACATCAATGTCGTCACCATGGGCCCCTCCTCGGTCATCAACTCTGTTTCCACATCCCGGCAAAATCTGG
ACACCATCGTGCAGGCAATCCAGCACATCGAGGGCACCCAGGAAAAGCAGGAGCTGGAGGAGGAGCAGCG
GCGAGCTGTCATCGTGAAGCCTGTCCGCAGCTGCCCGGAGGCCCCCACCTCTGACACCGCCTCCGACTCC
GAGGCCTCAGACAGTGACGCCATGGACCAGAGCCGGGAGGAGCCGTCGGGGGACGGGGAGCTTCCCTGCC
CAACTTTCTTGTACAAAGTGGTTGATATCGGTAAGCCTATCCCTAACCCTCTCCTCGGTCTCGATTCTAC
GTAGTAATGAACTAGTCCGTAACTTGAAAGTATTTCGATTTCTTGGCTTTATATATCTTGTGGAAAGGAC
GACAAACCTTTCCCAAGCCTCCAATCACGCGTTAAGTCGACAATCAACCTCTGGATTACAAAATTTGTGA
AAGATTGACTGGTATTCTTAACTATGTTGCTCCTTTTACGCTATGTGGATACGCTGCTTTAATGCCTTTG
TATCATGCTATTGCTTCCCGTATGGCTTTCATTTTCTCCTCCTTGTATAAATCCTGGTTGCTGTCTCTTT
ATGAGGAGTTGTGGCCCGTTGTCAGGCAACGTGGCGTGGTGTGCACTGTGTTTGCTGACGCAACCCCCAC
TGGTTGGGGCATTGCCACCACCTGTCAGCTCCTTTCCGGGACTTTCGCTTTCCCCCTCCCTATTGCCACG
GCGGAACTCATCGCCGCCTGCCTTGCCCGCTGCTGGACAGGGGCTCGGCTGTTGGGCACTGACAATTCCG
TGGTGTTGTCGGGGAAATCATCGTCCTTTCCTTGGCTGCTCGCCTGTGTTGCCACCTGGATTCTGCGCGG
GACGTCCTTCTGCTACGTCCCTTCGGCCCTCAATCCAGCGGACCTTCCTTCCCGCGGCCTGCTGCCGGCT
CTGCGGCCTCTTCCGCGTCTTCGCCTTCGCCCTCAGACGAGTCGGATCTCCCTTTGGGCCGCCTCCCCGC
GTCGACTTTAAGACCAATGACTTACAAGGCAGCTGTAGATCTTAGCCACTTTTTAAAAGAAAAGGGGGGA
CTGGAAGGGCTAATTCACTCCCAACGAAGACAAGATCTGCTTTTTGCTTGTACTGGGTCTCTCTGGTTAG
ACCAGATCTGAGCCTGGGAGCTCTCTGGCTAACTAGGGAACCCACTGCTTAAGCCTCAATAAAGCTTGCC
TTGAGTGCTTCAAGTAGTGTGTGCCCGTCTGTTGTGTGACTCTGGTAACTAGAGATCCCTCAGACCCTTT
TAGTCAGTGTGGAAAATCTCTAGCAGTACGTATAGTAGTTCATGTCATCTTATTATTCAGTATTTATAAC
TTGCAAAGAAATGAATATCAGAGAGTGAGAGGAACTTGTTTATTGCAGCTTATAATGGTTACAAATAAAG
CAATAGCATCACAAATTTCACAAATAAAGCATTTTTTTCACTGCATTCTAGTTGTGGTTTGTCCAAACTC
ATCAATGTATCTTATCATGTCTGGCTCTAGCTATCCCGCCCCTAACTCCGCCCATCCCGCCCCTAACTCC
GCCCAGTTCCGCCCATTCTCCGCCCCATGGCTGACTAATTTTTTTTATTTATGCAGAGGCCGAGGCCGCC
TCGGCCTCTGAGCTATTCCAGAAGTAGTGAGGAGGCTTTTTTGGAGGCCTAGGGACGTACCCAATTCGCC
CTATAGTGAGTCGTATTACGCGCGCTCACTGGCCGTCGTTTTACAACGTCGTGACTGGGAAAACCCTGGC
GTTACCCAACTTAATCGCCTTGCAGCACATCCCCCTTTCGCCAGCTGGCGTAATAGCGAAGAGGCCCGCA
CCGATCGCCCTTCCCAACAGTTGCGCAGCCTGAATGGCGAATGGG
[124 nt withheld, positions 3896-4019]
C
[91 nt withheld, positions 4021-4111]
A
[49 nt withheld, positions 4113-4161]
CCTTTGACGTTGGAGTCCACGTTCTTT
[37 nt withheld, positions 4189-4225]
ACCCTATCTCGGTCTATTCTTTTGATTTATAAGGGATTTTGCCGATTTCGGCCTATTGGTTAAAAAATGA
GCTGATTTAACAAAAATTTAACGCGAATTTTAACAAAATATTAACGCTTACAATTTAGGTGGCACTTTTC
GGGGAAATGTGCGCGGAACCCCTATTTGTTTATTTTTCTAAATACATTCAAATATGTATCCGCTCATGAG
ACAATAACCCTGATAAATGCTTCAATAATATTGAAAAAGGAAGAGTATGAGTATTCAACATTTCCGTGTC
GCCCTTATTCCCTTTTTTGCGGCATTTTGCCTTCCTGTTTTTGCTCACCCAGAAACGCTGGTGAAAGTAA
AAGATGCTGAAGATCAGTTGGGTGCACGAGTGGGTTACATCGAACTGGATCTCAACAGCGGTAAGATCCT
TGAGAGTTTTCGCCCCGAAGAACGTTTTCCAATGATGAGCACTTTTAAAGTTCTGCTATGTGGCGCGGTA
TTATCCCGTATTGACGCCGGGCAAGAGCAACTCGGTCGCCGCATACACTATTCTCAGAATGACTTGGTTG
AGTACTCACCAGTCACAGAAAAGCATCTTACGGATGGCATGACAGTAAGAGAATTATGCAGTGCTGCCAT
AACCATGAGTGATAACACTGCGGCCAACTTACTTCTGACAACGATCGGAGGACCGAAGGAGCTAACCGCT
TTTTTGCACAACATGGGGGATCATGTAACTCGCCTTGATCGTTGGGAACCGGAGCTGAATGAAGCCATAC
CAAACGACGAGCGTGACACCACGATGCCTGTAGCAATGGCAACAACGTTGCGCAAACTATTAACTGGCGA
ACTACTTACTCTAGCTTCCCGGCAACAATTAATAGACTGGATGGAGGCGGATAAAGTTGCAGGACCACTT
CTGCGCTCGGCCCTTCCGGCTGGCTGGTTTATTGCTGATAAATCTGGAGCCGGTGAGCGTGGGTCTCGCG
GTATCATTGCAGCACTGGGGCCAGATGGTAAGCCCTCCCGTATCGTAGTTATCTACACGACGGGGAGTCA
GGCAACTATGGATGAACGAAATAGACAGATCGCTGAGATAGGTGCCTCACTGATTAAGCATTGGTAACTG
TCAGACCAAGTTTACTCATATATACTTTAGATTGATTTAAAACTTCATTTTTAATTTAAAAGGATCTAGG
TGAAGATCCTTTTTGATAATCTCATGACCAAAATCCCTTAACGTGAGTTTTCGTTCCACTGAGCGTCAGA
CCCCGTAGAAAAGATCAAAGGATCTTCTTGAGATCCTTTTTTTCTGCGCGTAATCTGCTGCTTGCAAACA
AAAAAACCACCGCTACCAGCGGTGGTTTGTTTGCCGGATCAAGAGCTACCAACTCTTTTTCCGAAGGTAA
CTGGCTTCAGCAGAGCGCAGATACCAAATACTGTTCTTCTAGTGTAGCCGTAGTTAGGCCACCACTTCAA
GAACTCTGTAGCACCGCCTACATACCTCGCTCTGCTAATCCTGTTACCAGTGGCTGCTGCCAGTGGCGAT
AAGTCGTGTCTTACCGGGTTGGACTCAAGACGATAGTTACCGGATAAGGCGCAGCGGTCGGGCTGAACGG
GGGGTTCGTGCACACAGCCCAGCTTGGAGCGAACGACCTACACCGAACTGAGATACCTACAGCGTGAGCT
ATGAGAAAGCGCCACGCTTCCCGAAGGGAGAAAGGCGGACAGGTATCCGGTAAGCGGCAGGGTCGGAACA
GGAGAGCGCACGAGGGAGCTTCCAGGGGGAAACGCCTGGTATCTTTATAGTCCTGTCGGGTTTCGCCACC
TCTGACTTGAGCGTCGATTTTTGTGATGCTCGTCAGGGGGGCGGAGCCTATGGAAAAACGCCAGCAACGC
GGCCTTTTTACGGTTCCTGGCCTTTTGCTGGCCTTTTGCTCACATGTTCTTTCCTGCGTTATCCCCTGAT
TCTGTGGATAACCGTATTACCGCCTTTGAGTGAGCTGATACCGCTCGCCGCAGCCGAACGACCGAGCGCA
GCGAGTCAGTGAGCGAGGAAGCGGAAGAGCGCCCAATACGCAAACCGCCTCTCCCCGCGCGTTGGCCGAT
TCATTAATGCAGCTGGCACGACAGGTTTCCCGACTGGAAAGCGGGCAGTGAGCGCAACGCAATTAATGTG
AGTTAGCTCACTCATTAGGCACCCCAGGCTTTACACTTTATGCTTCCGGCTCGTATGTTGTGTGGAATTG
TGAGCGGATAACAATTTCACACAGGAAACAGCTATGACCATGATTACGCCAAGCGCGCAATTAACCCTCA
CTAAAGGGAACAAAAGCTGGAGCTGCAAGCTTAATGTAGTCTTATGCAATACTCTTGTAGTCTTGCAACA
TGGTAACGATGAGTTAGCAACATGCCTTACAAGGAGAGAAAAAGCACCGTGCATGCCGATTGGTGGAAGT
AAGGTGGTACGATCGTGCCTTATTAGGAAGGCAACAGACGGGTCTGACATGGATTGGACGAACCACTGAA
TTGCCGCATTGCAGAGATATTGTATTTAAGTGCCTAGCTCGATACATAAACGGGTCTCTCTGGTTAGACC
AGATCTGAGCCTGGGAGCTCTCTGGCTAACTAGGGAACCCACTGCTTAAGCCTCAATAAAGCTTGCCTTG
AGTGCTTCAAGTAGTGTGTGCCCGTCTGTTGTGTGACTCTGGTAACTAGAGATCCCTCAGACCCTTTTAG
TCAGTGTGGAAAATCTCTAGCAGTGGCGCCCGAACAGGGACTTGAAAGCGAAAGGGAAACCAGAGGAGCT
CTCTCGACGCAGGACTCGGCTTGCTGAAGCGCGCACGGCAAGAGGCGAGGGGCGGCGACTGGTGAGTACG
CCAAAAATTTTGACTAGCGGAGGCTAGAAGGAGAGAGATGGGTGCGAGAGCGTCAGTATTAAGCGGGGGA
GAATTAGATCGCGATGGGAAAAAATTCGGTTAAGGCCAGGGGGAAAGAAAAAATATAAATTAAAACATAT
AGTATGGGCAAGCAGGGAGCTAGAACGATTCGCAGTTAATCCTGGCCTGTTAGAAACATCAGAAGGCTGT
AGACAAATACTGGGACAGCTACAACCATCCCTTCAGACAGGATCAGAAGAACTTAGATCATTATATAATA
CAGTAGCAACCCTCTATTGTGTGCATCAAAGGATAGAGATAAAAGACACCAAGGAAGCTTTAGACAAGAT
AGAGGAAGAGCAAAACAAAAGTAAGACCACCGCACAGCAAGCGGCCGCTGATCTTCAGACCTGGAGGAGG
AGATATGAGGGACAATTGGAGAAGTGAATTATATAAATATAAAGTAGTAAAAATTGAACCATTAGGAGTA
GCACCCACCAAGGCAAAGAGAAGAGTGGTGCAGAGAGAAAAAAGAGCAGTGGGAATAGGAGCTTTGTTCC
TTGGGTTCTTGGGAGCAGCAGGAAGCACTATGGGCGCAGCGTCAATGACGCTGACGGTACAGGCCAGACA
ATTATTGTCTGGTATAGTGCAGCAGCAGAACAATTTGCTGAGGGCTATTGAGGCGCAACAGCATCTGTTG
CAACTCACAGTCTGGGGCATCAAGCAGCTCCAGGCAAGAATCCTGGCTGTGGAAAGATACCTAAAGGATC
AACAGCTCCTGGGGATTTGGGGTTGCTCTGGAAAACTCATTTGCACCACTGCTGTGCCTTGGAATGCTAG
TTGGAGTAATAAATCTCTGGAACAGATTTGGAATCACACGACCTGGATGGAGTGGGACAGAGAAATTAAC
AATTACACAAGCTTAATACACTCCTTAATTGAAGAATCGCAAAACCAGCAAGAAAAGAATGAACAAGAAT
TATTGGAATTAGATAAATGGGCAAGTTTGTGGAATTGGTTTAACATAACAAATTGGCTGTGGTATATAAA
ATTATTCATAATGATAGTAGGAGGCTTGGTAGGTTTAAGAATAGTTTTTGCTGTACTTTCTATAGTGAAT
AGAGTTAGGCAGGGATATTCACCATTATCGTTTCAGACCCACCTCCCAACCCCGAGGGGACCCATGCATT
GCATCTCAATTAGTCAGCAACCAGGTGTGGAAAGTCCCCAGGCTCCCCAGCAGGCAGAAGTATGCAAAGC
ATGCGTCTCAATTAGTCAGCAACCATAGTCCCGCCCCTAACTCCGCCCATCCCGCCCCTAACTCCGCCCA
GTTCCGCCCATTCTCCGCCCCATGGCTGACTAATTTTTTTTATTTATGCAGAGGCCGAGGCCGCCTCGGC
CTCTGAGCTATTCCAGAAGTAGTGAGGAGGCTTTTTTGGAGGCCTAGGCTTTTGCAAAAAGCTTTCTAGA
GGTACCACCGGAGCTTACCATGACCGAGTACAAGCCCACGGTGCGCCTCGCCACCCGCGACGACGTCCCC
AGGGCCGTACGCACCCTCGCCGCCGCGTTCGCCGACTACCCCGCCACGCGCCACACCGTCGATCCGGACC
GCCACATCGAGCGGGTCACCGAGCTGCAAGAACTCTTCCTCACGCGCGTCGGGCTCGACATCGGCAAGGT
GTGGGTCGCGGACGACGGCGCCGCCGTGGCGGTCTGGACCACGCCGGAGAGCGTCGAAGCGGGGGCGGTG
TTCGCCGAGATCGGCCCGCGCATGGCCGAGTTGAGCGGTTCCCGGCTGGCCGCGCAGCAACAGATGGAAG
GCCTCCTGGCGCCGCACCGGCCCAAGGAGCCCGCGTGGTTCCTGGCCACCGTCGGCGTCTCGCCCGACCA
CCAGGGCAAGGGTCTGGGCAGCGCCGTCGTGCTCCCCGGAGTGGAGGCGGCCGAGCGCGCCGGGGTGCCC
GCCTTCCTGGAGACCTCCGCGCCCCGCAACCTCCCCTTCTACGAGCGGCTCGGCTTCACCGTCACCGCCG
ACGTCGAGGTGCCCGAAGGACCGCGCACCTGGTGCATGACCCGCAAGCCCGGTGCCAGTTAACGAATTCT
AGATCTTGAGACAAATGGCAGTATTCATCCACAATTTTAAAAGAAAAGGGGGGATTGGGGGGTACAGTGC
AGGGGAAAGAATAGTAGACATAATAGCAACAGACATACAAACTAAAGAATTACAAAAACAAATTACAAAA
ATTCAAAATTTTCGGGTTTATTACAGGGACAGCAGAGATCCACTTTGGCGCCGGCTCGAGGCCTGCAGGT
GCAAAGATGGATAAAGTTTTAAACAGAGAGGAATCTTTGCAGCTAATGGACCTTCTAGGTCTTGAAAGGA
GTGGGAATT
Features (pLannotate 1.2.2; 34 found; start..end, strand, type, name):
      1..1179    +  promoter       EF-1α promoter: strong constitutive promoter for human elongation factor EF-1α
   1200..1217    +  protein_bind   attB1 (fragment): mutant version of attB; core recombination site for the Gateway® BP reaction BP Clonase™
   1223..2236    +  CDS            TFAP4: TFAP4_HUMAN - Also known as BHLHC41. Experimental evidence at protein level: Swiss-Prot protein existence level 1. Transcription factor that activates both viral and cellular genes by binding to the symmetrical DNA sequence 5'-CAGCTG-3'. From Homo sapiens (Human).
   2239..2262    -  protein_bind   attB2: mutant version of attB; recombination site for the Gateway® BP reaction BP Clonase™
   2270..2311    +  CDS            V5 tag: epitope tag from simian virus 5
   2327..2380    +  promoter       U6 promoter (fragment): RNA polymerase III promoter for human U6 snRNA
   2422..3010    +  misc_feature   WPRE: woodchuck hepatitis virus posttranscriptional regulatory element
   3061..3080    +  misc_feature   cPPT/CTS (fragment): central polypurine tract and central termination sequence of HIV-1
   3082..3315    +  LTR            3' LTR (ΔU3): self-inactivating 3' long terminal repeat (LTR) from HIV-1
   3393..3514    +  polyA_signal   SV40 poly(A) signal: SV40 polyadenylation signal
   3554..3689    +  rep_origin     SV40 ori: SV40 origin of replication
   3710..3728    -  promoter       T7 promoter: promoter for bacteriophage T7 RNA polymerase
   3736..3891    +  CDS            lacZα (fragment): LacZα fragment of β-galactosidase; lacZ fragment
   3896..4324    +  rep_origin     f1 ori (sequence partly withheld): f1 bacteriophage origin of replication; arrow indicates direction of (+) strand synthesis
   4377..4481    +  promoter       AmpR promoter: bla
   4482..5342    +  CDS            AmpR: β-lactamase; bla; confers resistance to ampicillin, carbenicillin, and related antibiotics
   5513..6101    +  rep_origin     ori: high-copy-number ColE1/pMB1/pBR322/pUC origin of replication
   6284..6376    +  CDS            lacI (fragment): lac repressor; lacI; The lac repressor binds to the lac operator to inhibit transcription in E. coli. This inhibition can be relieved by adding lactose or isopropyl-β-D-thiogalactopyranoside (IPTG).
   6389..6410    +  protein_bind   CAP binding site: CAP binding activates transcription in the presence of cAMP. E. coli catabolite activator protein
   6425..6455    +  promoter       lac promoter: promoter for the E. coli lac operon
   6463..6479    +  protein_bind   lac operator: The lac repressor binds to the lac operator to inhibit transcription in E. coli. This inhibition can be relieved by adding lactose or isopropyl-β-D-thiogalactopyranoside (IPTG). lac repressor encoded by lacI
   6524..6542    +  promoter       T3 promoter: promoter for bacteriophage T3 RNA polymerase
   6570..6796    +  promoter       RSV promoter: Rous sarcoma virus enhancer/promoter
   6797..6977    +  LTR            5' LTR (truncated): truncated 5' long terminal repeat (LTR) from HIV-1
   7024..7149    +  misc_feature   HIV-1 Ψ: packaging signal of human immunodeficiency virus type 1
   7133..7496    +  CDS            HIV-1 gag (fragment): gag protein from human immunodeficiency virus 1; gag
   7642..7875    +  misc_feature   RRE: The Rev response element (RRE) of HIV-1 allows for Rev-dependent mRNA export from the nucleus to the cytoplasm.
   8252..8278    +  CDS            Rev (fragment): human immunodeficiency virus 1 (HIV-1) Rev protein; rev; enhances nuclear export of unspliced and incompletely spliced viral mRNAs
   8285..8308    +  promoter       SV40 promoter (fragment): SV40 early promoter
   8309..8380    +  promoter       SV40 promoter (fragment): SV40 enhancer and early promoter
   8404..8539    +  rep_origin     SV40 ori: SV40 origin of replication
   8585..9181    +  CDS            PuroR (fragment): puromycin N-acetyltransferase; pac from Streptomyces; confers resistance to puromycin
   9230..9347    +  misc_feature   cPPT/CTS: central polypurine tract and central termination sequence of HIV-1
   9412..9478    +  CDS            small t antigen (fragment): SV40 (simian virus 40) small t antigen
