[The description below was written by a language model from this plasmid's Addgene catalogue record and pLannotate feature annotations shown in this document.]
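Description:
pLX317 TFAP4 is a third-generation-style, self-inactivating HIV-1 lentiviral expression vector built on the pLX317 backbone to express the human transcription factor TFAP4 (also known as AP-4 or bHLHc41), a basic helix-loop-helix protein that binds the symmetrical CAGCTG motif. In bacteria the plasmid replicates from a high-copy ColE1/pUC-type origin and is selected through the β-lactamase (ampicillin resistance) gene. An f1 origin and remnants of a lac/lacZα cloning region with T7 and T3 promoters are also carried in the backbone.

The viral genome is transcribed in packaging cells from an RSV promoter fused to a truncated 5' LTR, followed by the Ψ packaging signal with a partial gag sequence, the Rev response element for Rev-dependent nuclear export, and a cPPT/CTS element that aids nuclear import of the reverse-transcribed genome. Within the transfer cassette, an SV40 early promoter drives puromycin N-acetyltransferase for selection of transduced mammalian cells, and the strong constitutive EF-1α promoter drives the TFAP4 open reading frame. The coding sequence is flanked by attB1 and attB2 Gateway recombination scars, although the catalogue lists restriction enzyme cloning with unknown sites. A V5 epitope tag lies just downstream of attB2; the record does not state whether it is translated in frame with TFAP4. A WPRE downstream enhances transcript stability and expression, and the ΔU3 3' LTR renders the integrated provirus self-inactivating, with an SV40 polyadenylation signal beyond it. The construct is used for stable TFAP4 overexpression, and was deposited in connection with a study of tumour cell resistance to CAR T cell therapy in pancreatic cancer.
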