Addgene plasmid #193616: pLX317 TFAP4
Purpose: Expresses TFAP4
Depositing lab: William Hahn. Depositing organization: Dana-Farber Cancer Institute. Publication: Systematic interrogation of tumor cell resistance to CAR T cell therapy in pancreatic cancer. Hagel KR, Arafeh R, Gang S, Arnoff TE, Larson RC, Doench JG, Mathewson ND, Wucherpfennig KW, Maus MV, Hahn WC. Cancer Res. 2022 Dec 22:CAN-22-2245. doi: 10.1158/0008-5472.CAN-22-2245. PubMed 36548402.
Backbone
  Vector backbone: pLX317
  Vector type: Lentiviral
  Selectable markers: Puromycin
Growth in bacteria
  Bacterial resistance: Ampicillin, 100 μg/mL
  Growth temperature: 30°C
  Growth strain: NEB Stable
  Copy number: High Copy
Gene/Insert
  Gene/Insert name: TFAP4
  Species: H. sapiens (human)
  Entrez Gene: TFAP4 (a.k.a. AP-4, bHLHc41)
  Cloning method: Restriction Enzyme; 5′ cloning site Unknown (unknown if destroyed); 3′ cloning site Unknown (unknown if destroyed)
Terms and licenses: Academic/Nonprofit Terms; Industry Terms: Not Available to Industry
How to cite: pLX317 TFAP4 was a gift from William Hahn (Addgene plasmid # 193616 ; http://n2t.net/addgene:193616 ; RRID:Addgene_193616)
